Addgene plasmid #183158: pUC19/Vc-C
Purpose: (Empty Backbone) Bimolecular fluorescence complementation (BiFC) vector for transient expression of C-truncated Venus in plants. Unique nucleotide sequences Uc and Ud for cloning at C terminus of Vc.
Depositing lab: Yao-Guang Liu & Qinlong Zhu. Depositing organization: South China Agricultural University (SCAU). Publication: All-in-one: A Robust Fluorescent Fusion Protein Vector Toolbox for Protein Localization and BiFC Analyses in Plants. Han J, Ma K, Li H, Su J, Zhou L, Tang J, Zhang S, Hou Y, Chen L, Liu YG, Zhu Q. Plant Biotechnol J. 2022 Feb 18. doi: 10.1111/pbi.13790. PubMed 35179286.
Backbone
  Vector backbone: pUC19
  Vector type: Plant Expression
Growth in bacteria
  Bacterial resistance: Ampicillin, 100 μg/mL
  Growth temperature: 37°C
  Growth strain: DH5alpha
  Copy number: High Copy
Gene/Insert
  Gene/Insert name: None
Terms and licenses: Academic/Nonprofit Terms; Industry Terms: Not Available to Industry
How to cite: pUC19/Vc-C was a gift from Yao-Guang Liu & Qinlong Zhu (Addgene plasmid # 183158 ; http://n2t.net/addgene:183158 ; RRID:Addgene_183158)
