[The description below was written by a language model from this plasmid's Addgene catalogue record and pLannotate feature annotations shown in this document.]
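Description:
pUC19/Vc-C is an empty-backbone plant expression vector built on pUC19 and designed for bimolecular fluorescence complementation (BiFC) assays by transient expression in plant cells. It is a small (about 4.4 kb), high-copy plasmid propagated in E. coli through the pUC-type ColE1/pMB1 origin and selected with ampicillin via the β-lactamase gene and its native promoter. Remnants of the pUC19 lac region (CAP site, lac promoter and operator, lacZα, lacI and MCS fragments), along with short bom and rop fragments, are backbone leftovers with no stated role in the plant cassette. No T-DNA borders or plant selectable marker are annotated, which fits the recorded transient-expression purpose rather than stable transformation.

The expression cassette is driven by the strong constitutive CaMV 35S promoter and terminated by the nopaline synthase (NOS) terminator and poly(A) signal. Between them the annotation finds an attB1-like site and a T7 gene 10-type ribosome binding sequence in the leader, followed by an HA epitope tag and VC155, the C-terminal fragment of Venus. According to the record, unique nucleotide sequences named Uc and Ud lie downstream of this fragment and serve as the cloning site, so that a protein of interest is fused to the C terminus of Vc; these sequences are not themselves annotated in the feature table, and the cloning method they support is not stated.

In use, the Vc fusion is co-expressed with a partner protein fused to the complementary N-terminal Venus fragment. Interaction of the two proteins brings the fragments together and reconstitutes fluorescence, reporting both the interaction and its location in the cell. The HA tag should allow immunodetection of the fusion protein.
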