Features (pLannotate 1.2.2; 18 found; start..end, strand, type, name):
    536..877     +  promoter       CaMV 35S promoter: strong constitutive promoter from cauliflower mosaic virus
    899..923     +  protein_bind   attB1: mutant version of attB; recombination site for the Gateway® BP reaction BP Clonase™
    935..955     +  RBS            RBS: efficient ribosome binding site from bacteriophage T7 gene 10 (Olins and Rangwala, 1989)
    971..997     +  CDS            HA: HA (human influenza hemagglutinin) epitope tag
   1022..1273    +  CDS            VC155: C-terminal fragment of mVenus for use in bimolecular fluorescence complementation (BiFC) (Kodama and Hu, 2010)
   1395..1646    +  terminator     NOS terminator: nopaline synthase terminator and poly(A) signal
   1713..1732    +  terminator     NOS terminator (fragment): nopaline synthase terminator and poly(A) signal
   1785..1942    +  CDS            lacZα (fragment): LacZα fragment of β-galactosidase; lacZ fragment
   1948..2047    -  misc_feature   bom (fragment): basis of mobility region from pBR322
   2149..2184    -  CDS            rop (fragment): Rop protein, which maintains plasmids at low copy number; rop
   2279..2383    +  promoter       AmpR promoter: bla
   2384..3244    +  CDS            AmpR: β-lactamase; bla; confers resistance to ampicillin, carbenicillin, and related antibiotics
   3415..4003    +  rep_origin     ori: high-copy-number ColE1/pMB1/pBR322/pUC origin of replication
   4186..4278    +  CDS            lacI (fragment): lac repressor; lacI; The lac repressor binds to the lac operator to inhibit transcription in E. coli. This inhibition can be relieved by adding lactose or isopropyl-β-D-thiogalactopyranoside (IPTG).
   4291..4312    +  protein_bind   CAP binding site: CAP binding activates transcription in the presence of cAMP. E. coli catabolite activator protein
   4327..4357    +  promoter       lac promoter: promoter for the E. coli lac operon
   4365..4381    +  protein_bind   lac operator: The lac repressor binds to the lac operator to inhibit transcription in E. coli. This inhibition can be relieved by adding lactose or isopropyl-β-D-thiogalactopyranoside (IPTG). lac repressor encoded by lacI
   4418..4438    -  misc_feature   MCS (fragment): pUC18/19 multiple cloning site
>Addgene plasmid #183158 | pUC19/Vc-C | addgene full sequence | sequence record 360348 | Addgene NGS Result
GGCGCGCCGCTGGGAGTTCGTAGACGGAAACAAACGCAGAATCCAAGCAGATTAGCCTTTTCAATTTCAG
AAAGAATGCTAACCCACAGATGGTTAGAGAGGCTTACGCAGCAGGTCTCATCAAGACGATCTACCCGAGC
AATAATCTCCAGGAAATCAAATACCTTCCCAAGAAGGTTAAAGATGCAGTCAAAAGATTCAGGACTAACT
GCATCAAGAACACAGAGAAAGATATATTTCTCAAGATCAGAAGTACTATTCCAGTATGGACGATTCAAGG
CTTGCTTCACAAACCAAGGCAAGTAATAGAGATTGGAGTCTCTAAAAAGGTAGTTCCCACTGAATCAAAG
GCCATGGAGTCAAAGATTCAAATAGAGGACCTAACAGAACTCGCCGTAAAGACTGGCGAACAGTTCATAC
AGAGTCTCTTACGACTCAATGACAAGAAGAAAATCTTCGTCAACATGGTGGAGCACGACACACTTGTCTA
CTCCAAAAATATCAAAGATACAGTCTCAGAAGACCAAAGGGCAATTGAGACTTTTCAACAAAGGGTAATA
TCCGGAAACCTCCTCGGATTCCATTGCCCAGCTATCTGTCACTTTATTGTGAAGATAGTGGAAAAGGAAG
GTGGCTCCTACAAATGCCATCATTGCGATAAAGGAAAGGCCATCGTTGAAGATGCCTCTGCCGACAGTGG
TCCCAAAGATGGACCCCCACCCACGAGGAGCATCGTGGAAAAAGAAGACGTTCCAACCACGTCTTCAAAG
CAAGTGGATTGATGTGATATCTCCACTGACGTAAGGGATGACGCACAATCCCACTATCCTTCGCAAGACC
CTTCCTCTATATAAGGAAGTTCATTTCATTTGGAGAGAACACGGGGGACTCTAGATCAACAAGTTTGTAC
AAAAAAGCAGGCTCCGCGGCCGCCTTGTTTAACTTTAAGAAGGAGCCCTTCACCATGGAGTACCCATACG
ACGTACCAGATTACGCTCATATGGCCATGATCAAGCTTGCCGACAAGCAGAAGAACGGCATCAAGGCCAA
CTTCAAGATCCGCCACAACATCGAGGACGGCGGCGTGCAGCTCGCCGACCACTACCAGCAGAACACCCCC
ATCGGCGACGGCCCCGTGCTGCTGCCCGACAACCACTACCTGAGCTACCAGTCCAAGCTGAGCAAAGACC
CCAACGAGAAGCGCGATCACATGGTCCTGCTGGAGTTCGTGACCGCCGCCGGGATCACTCTCGGCATGGA
CGAGCTGTACAAGCAGAGCCAACTCCCTTTACAACCTCACTCAAGTCCGTTAGAGCCCGGGCTCGTTCGC
TGCCACCTAAGAATACTCTACGGTCACATACCCTGATAATAACTCGAGAAGCTCGAATTTCCCCGATCGT
TCAAACATTTGGCAATAAAGTTTCTTAAGATTGAATCCTGTTGCCGGTCTTGCGATGATTATCATATAAT
TTCTGTTGAATTACGTTAAGCATGTAATAATTAACATGTAATGCATGACGTTATTTATGAGATGGGTTTT
ATGATTAGAGTCCCGCAATTATACATTTAATACGCGATAGAAAACAAAATATAGCGCGCAAACTAGGATA
AATTATCGCGCGCGGTGTCATCTATGTTACTAGATCGGGGTTCCTTATCATCTGGCGAATCGGACCCACA
AGAGCACTGGGCGCGCCAATTCACTGGCCGTCGTCATCTATGTTACTAGATCGGTGTTCCTTATCATCTG
GCGAATCGGACCCACAAGAGCACTGGGCGCGCCAATTCACTGGCCGTCGTTTTACAACGTCGTGACTGGG
AAAACCCTGGCGTTACCCAACTTAATCGCCTTGCAGCACATCCCCCTTTCGCCAGCTGGCGTAATAGCGA
AGAGGCCCGCACCGATCGCCCTTCCCAACAGTTGCGCAGCCTGAATGGCGAATGGCGCCTGATGCGGTAT
TTTCTCCTTACGCATCTGTGCGGTATTTCACACCGCATATGGTGCACTCTCAGTACAATCTGCTCTGATG
CCGCATAGTTAAGCCAGCCCCGACACCCGCCAACACCCGCTGACGCGCCCTGACGGGCTTGTCTGCTCCC
GGCATCCGCTTACAGACAAGCTGTGACCGTCTCCGGGAGCTGCATGTGTCAGAGGTTTTCACCGTCATCA
CCGAAACGCGCGAGACGAAAGGGCCTCGTGATACGCCTATTTTTATAGGTTAATGTCATGATAATAATGG
TTTCTTAGACGTCAGGTGGCACTTTTCGGGGAAATGTGCGCGGAACCCCTATTTGTTTATTTTTCTAAAT
ACATTCAAATATGTATCCGCTCATGAGACAATAACCCTGATAAATGCTTCAATAATATTGAAAAAGGAAG
AGTATGAGTATTCAACATTTCCGTGTCGCCCTTATTCCCTTTTTTGCGGCATTTTGCCTTCCTGTTTTTG
CTCACCCAGAAACGCTGGTGAAAGTAAAAGATGCTGAAGATCAGTTGGGTGCACGAGTGGGTTACATCGA
ACTGGATCTCAACAGCGGTAAGATCCTTGAGAGTTTTCGCCCCGAAGAACGTTTTCCAATGATGAGCACT
TTTAAAGTTCTGCTATGTGGCGCGGTATTATCCCGTATTGACGCCGGGCAAGAGCAACTCGGTCGCCGCA
TACACTATTCTCAGAATGACTTGGTTGAGTACTCACCAGTCACAGAAAAGCATCTTACGGATGGCATGAC
AGTAAGAGAATTATGCAGTGCTGCCATAACCATGAGTGATAACACTGCGGCCAACTTACTTCTGACAACG
ATCGGAGGACCGAAGGAGCTAACCGCTTTTTTGCACAACATGGGGGATCATGTAACTCGCCTTGATCGTT
GGGAACCGGAGCTGAATGAAGCCATACCAAACGACGAGCGTGACACCACGATGCCTGTAGCAATGGCAAC
AACGTTGCGCAAACTATTAACTGGCGAACTACTTACTCTAGCTTCCCGGCAACAATTAATAGACTGGATG
GAGGCGGATAAAGTTGCAGGACCACTTCTGCGCTCGGTCCTTCCGGCTGGCTGGTTTATTGCTGATAAAT
CTGGAGCCGGTGAGCGTGGGTCTCGCGGTATCATTGCAGCACTGGGGCCAGATGGTAAGCCCTCCCGTAT
CGTAGTTATCTACACGACGGGGAGTCAGGCAACTATGGATGAACGAAATAGACAGATCGCTGAGATAGGT
GCCTCACTGATTAAGCATTGGTAACTGTCAGACCAAGTTTACTCATATATACTTTAGATTGATTTAAAAC
TTCATTTTTAATTTAAAAGGATCTAGGTGAAGATCCTTTTTGATAATCTCATGACCAAAATCCCTTAACG
TGAGTTTTCGTTCCACTGAGCGTCAGACCCCGTAGAAAAGATCAAAGGATCTTCTTGAGATCCTTTTTTT
CTGCGCGTAATCTGCTGCTTGCAAACAAAAAAACCACCGCTACCAGCGGTGGTTTGTTTGCCGGATCAAG
AGCTACCAACTCTTTTTCCGAAGGTAACTGGCTTCAGCAGAGCGCAGATACCAAATACTGTTCTTCTAGT
GTAGCCGTAGTTAGGCCACCACTTCAAGAACTCTGTAGCACCGCCTACATACCTCGCTCTGCTAATCCTG
TTACCAGTGGCTGCTGCCAGTGGCGATAAGTCGTGTCTTACCGGGTTGGACTCAAGACGATAGTTACCGG
ATAAGGCGCAGCGGTCGGGCTGAACGGGGGGTTCGTGCACACAGCCCAGCTTGGAGCGAACGACCTACAC
CGAACTGAGATACCTACAGCGTGAGCTATGAGAAAGCGCCACGCTTCCCGAAGGGAGAAAGGCGGACAGG
TATCCGGTAAGCGGCAGGGTCGGAACAGGAGAGCGCACGAGGGAGCTTCCAGGGGGAAACGCCTGGTATC
TTTATAGTCCTGTCGGGTTTCGCCACCTCTGACTTGAGCGTCGATTTTTGTGATGCTCGTCAGGGGGGCG
GAGCCTATGGAAAAACGCTAGCAACGCGGCCTTTTTACGGTTCCTGGCCTTTTGCTGGCCTTTTGCTCAC
ATGTTCTTTCCTGCGTTATCCCCTGATTCTGTGGATAACCGTATTACCGCCTTTGAGTGAGCTGATACCG
CTCGCCGCAGCCGAACGACCGAGCGCAGCGAGTCAGTGAGCGAGGAAGCGGAAGAGCGCCCAATACGCAA
ACCGCCTCTCCCCGCGCGTTGGCCGATTCATTAATGCAGCTGGCACGACAGGTTTCCCGACTGGAAAGCG
GGCAGTGAGCGCAACGCAATTAATGTGAGTTAGCTCACTCATTAGGCACCCCAGGCTTTACACTTTATGC
TTCCGGCTCGTATGTTGTGTGGAATTGTGAGCGGATAACAATTTCACACAGGAAACAGCTATGACCATGA
TTACGCCAAGCTTGCATGCCTGCAGGTCCCC
